Addgene plasmid #198218: pSBtet-Bla/mCardinal-TurboID-GAI
Purpose: Transposon vector (Addgene #60510) for doxycycline-inducible expression of a trimer with mCardinal, part of TurboID (after G257), and GAI (AAs 11-93) for gibberellic acid-inducible biotin labeling
Depositing lab: Eric Davis. Depositing organization: University of Texas MD Anderson Cancer Center.
Backbone
  Vector backbone: pSBtet-Bla
  Backbone manufacturer: Addgene #60510
  Backbone size w/o insert (bp): 7037
  Total vector size (bp): 8400
  Modifications to backbone: None
  Vector type: Mammalian Expression ; Transposon
  Selectable markers: Blasticidin
Growth in bacteria
  Bacterial resistance: Ampicillin, 100 μg/mL
  Growth temperature: 37°C
  Growth strain: DH5alpha
  Copy number: Unknown
Gene/Insert
  Gene/Insert name: mCardinal
  Species: Synthetic
  Insert size (bp): 735
  Mutation: None
  Tag / fusion protein: 3’ part of TurboID, starting with G257 (C terminal on insert); amino acids 11-93 of GAI (gibberellin insensitive)
Resource information
  A portion of this plasmid was derived from a plasmid made by: Gene blocks synthesized by IDT
Terms and licenses: Academic/Nonprofit Terms; Industry Terms: Not Available to Industry
How to cite: pSBtet-Bla/mCardinal-TurboID-GAI was a gift from Eric Davis (Addgene plasmid # 198218 ; http://n2t.net/addgene:198218 ; RRID:Addgene_198218)
