[The description below was written by a language model from this plasmid's Addgene catalogue record and pLannotate feature annotations shown in this document.]
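Description:
pSBtet-Bla/mCardinal-TurboID-GAI is a mammalian expression vector built on the pSBtet-Bla Sleeping Beauty transposon backbone, designed so that the expression cassette can be integrated into the host genome by transposition and stable cells selected with blasticidin. In bacteria it is maintained through a high-copy ColE1/pUC-type origin and an ampicillin resistance gene (β-lactamase under its own promoter). The catalogue lists a total size of about 8.4 kb, whereas the annotated sequencing record is 6,710 nt. The transposon inverted repeats are not among the detected features, and the promoter driving the transactivator cassette is likewise not annotated.

The payload is a tripartite fusion driven by the tight TRE promoter (seven tet operators upstream of a minimal CMV promoter). It begins with the far-red fluorescent protein mCardinal, followed by a C-terminal fragment of the TurboID biotin ligase (starting at G257), an HIV Rev-derived nuclear export signal detected in the annotation, and a fragment of Arabidopsis GAI (residues 11–93). An SV40 polyadenylation signal lies downstream. A second cassette encodes an rtTA3-type reverse tetracycline transactivator with VP16-derived activation repeats, followed by the blasticidin S deaminase gene and a bGH poly(A) signal, so one vector supplies both doxycycline responsiveness and drug selection.

Doxycycline switches on the fusion, and mCardinal reports its expression and localisation. Because only part of TurboID is present, the construct appears to be one half of a split-enzyme system for the stated purpose of gibberellic acid-inducible biotin labelling. The GAI domain would presumably dimerise with a partner carrying the complementary ligase fragment, although the record does not describe that partner.
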