Features (pLannotate 1.2.2; 18 found; start..end, strand, type, name):
    295..607     +  promoter       tight TRE promoter: Tet-responsive promoter PTight, consisting of seven tet operator sequences followed by the minimal CMV promoter
    686..1417    +  CDS            mCardinal: mCardinal is a basic (constitutively fluorescent) far red fluorescent protein published in 2014, derived from Entacmaea quadricolor. It is reported to be a rapidly-maturing monomer with moderate acid sensitivity.
   1447..1642    +  CDS            miniTurbo (fragment): N-terminally truncated mutant of the E. coli biotin ligase BioID engineered for improved catalytic efficiency (Branon et al., 2018)
   1649..1675    +  CDS            NES: nuclear export signal from the HIV Rev protein (Fischer et al., 1995)
   1745..1954    +  CDS            GAI (fragment): GAI_ARATH - Also known as RGA2 From Arabidopsis thaliana (Mouse-ear cress).
   2040..2090    +  CDS            VP1_SV40 (fragment): Experimental evidence at protein level: Swiss-Prot protein existence level 1. Forms an icosahedral capsid with a T=7 symmetry and a 40 nm diameter. The capsid is composed of 72 pentamers linked to each other by disulfide bonds and associated with VP2 or VP3 proteins. Binds to N- glycolylneuraminic analog of the ganglioside GM1 on the cell surface to provide virion attachment to target cell (PubMed:18353982). Once attached, the virion is internalized by caveolin-mediated endocytosis and traffics to the endoplasmic reticulum. Inside the endoplasmic reticulum, the protein folding machinery isomer
   2087..2168    -  polyA_signal   SV40 poly(A) signal: SV40 polyadenylation signal
   2191..2259    -  CDS            large T antigen (fragment): large T antigen from SV40 (simian virus 40)
   2891..3588    +  CDS            rtTA3 (fragment): reverse tetracycline transactivator 3 activates expression from Tet-responsive promoters in the presence of doxycycline
   3518..3628    +  CDS            VP48: 3 tandem repeats of the minimal activation domain of herpes simplex virus VP16 (Cheng et al., 2013)
   3704..4093    +  CDS            bsd: BSD_ASPTE - Experimental evidence at protein level: Swiss-Prot protein existence level 1. Catalyzes the deamination of the cytosine moiety of the antibiotics blasticidin S, cytomycin and acetylblasticidin S. From Aspergillus terreus.
   4157..4381    +  polyA_signal   bGH poly(A) signal: bovine growth hormone polyadenylation signal
   4385..4406    +  promoter       SV40 promoter (fragment): SV40 enhancer and early promoter
   4878..5466    -  rep_origin     ori: high-copy-number ColE1/pMB1/pBR322/pUC origin of replication
   5637..6497    -  CDS            AmpR: β-lactamase; bla; confers resistance to ampicillin, carbenicillin, and related antibiotics
   6498..6602    -  promoter       AmpR promoter: bla
   6629..6679    +  misc_feature   bom (fragment): basis of mobility region from pBR322
   6680..6710    -  rep_origin     M13 ori (fragment): M13 bacteriophage origin of replication; arrow indicates direction of (+) strand synthesis
>Addgene plasmid #198218 | pSBtet-Bla/mCardinal-TurboID-GAI | addgene full sequence | sequence record 389373 | Addgene NGS Result
GGATCCCTATACAGTTGAAGTCGGAAGTTTACATACACTTAAGTTGGAGTCATTAAAACTCGTTTTTCAA
CTACTCCACAAATTTCTTGTTAACAAACAATAGTTTTGGCAAGTCAGTTAGGACATCTACTTTGTGCATG
ACACAAGTCATTTTTCCAACAATTGTTTACAGACAGATTATTTCACTTATAATTCACTGTATCACAATTC
CAGTGGGTCAGAAGTTTACATACACTAAGTTCGACTCCTCTGCAGAATGCGGCGATGTTTCGGTAAGGGG
TCCGCTATCTAGACGAGTTTACTCCCTATCAGTGATAGAGAACGTATGTCGAGTTTACTCCCTATCAGTG
ATAGAGAACGATGTCGAGTTTACTCCCTATCAGTGATAGAGAACGTATGTCGAGTTTACTCCCTATCAGT
GATAGAGAACGTATGTCGAGTTTACTCCCTATCAGTGATAGAGAACGTATGTCGAGTTTATCCCTATCAG
TGATAGAGAACGTATGTCGAGTTTACTCCCTATCAGTGATAGAGAACGTATGTCGATTAGGCGTGTACGG
TGGGCGCCTATAAAAGCAGAGCTCGTTTAGTGAACCGTCAGATCGCCTGGAGCCAATTCCAACTCTTTTG
CCTTATACCTACTTTCCGTACCACTTCCTACCCTCGAAAGGCCTCTGAGGCCACCATGGTGAGCAAGGGC
GAGGAGCTGATCAAGGAGAACATGCACATGAAGCTGTACATGGAAGGCACCGTGAACAACCACCACTTCA
AGTGCACCACCGAAGGGGAGGGCAAGCCCTACGAGGGCACCCAGACCCAGAGGATTAAGGTGGTGGAGGG
AGGCCCCCTGCCGTTCGCATTCGACATCCTGGCCACCTGCTTTATGTACGGGAGCAAGACCTTCATCAAC
CACACCCAGGGCATCCCCGATTTCTTTAAGCAGTCCTTCCCTGAGGGCTTCACATGGGAGAGAGTCACCA
CATACGAAGACGGGGGCGTGCTTACCGTTACCCAGGACACCAGCCTCCAGGACGGCTGCTTGATCTACAA
CGTCAAGCTCAGAGGGGTGAACTTCCCATCCAACGGCCCTGTGATGCAGAAGAAAACACTCGGCTGGGAG
GCCACCACCGAGACCCTGTACCCCGCTGACGGCGGCCTGGAAGGCAGATGCGACATGGCCCTGAAGCTCG
TGGGCGGGGGCCACCTGCACTGCAACCTGAAGACCACATACAGATCCAAGAAACCCGCTAAGAACCTCAA
GATGCCCGGCGTCTACTTTGTGGACCGCAGACTGGAAAGAATCAAGGAGGCCGACAATGAGACCTACGTC
GAGCAGCACGAGGTGGCTGTGGCCAGATACTGCGACCTCCCTAGCAAACTGGGGCACAAACTTAATGGCA
TGGACGAGCTGTACAAGCTCGGAGGAGGCAGCGGCGGAGGATCCGGAGGCCTGGCTCCATATCTGCCACG
GTGGGAGAAGCTGGATAACTTCATCAATAGACCCGTGAAGCTGATCATTGGGGACAAAGAGATTTTCGGG
ATTAGCCGGGGGATTGATAAACAGGGAGCCCTGCTGCTGGAACAGGACGGAGTTATCAAACCCTGGATGG
GCGGAGAAATCAGTCTGCGGTCTGCCGAAAAGCTGCAGCTGCCTCCCCTGGAGCGCCTGACCCTGGACGG
CGGAGGAAGCGGAGGCGGAAGTGGACAAGACAAGAAGACTATGATGATGAATGAAGAAGATGATGGTAAT
GGAATGGATGAGCTTCTGGCCGTGCTCGGTTATAAGGTGCGCTCATCCGAAATGGCCGACGTGGCACAGA
AGCTGGAACAATTGGAGGTTATGATGTCTAATGTTCAAGAAGATGATTTGTCTCAGCTCGCCACGGAGAC
TGTTCATTATAATCCGGCGGAACTCTATACTTGGCTGGATTCTATGCTGACTGATCTGAATCCTTGACAG
GCGTGGGACCTCTACTACCACGTGTTCAGGAGGATCAGCAAGCAGCTCTGAGGCCTGTCAGGCCAAGCTT
CCATCGATAGACATGATAAGATACATTGATGAGTTTGGACAAACCACAACAAGAATGCAGTGAAAAAAAT
GCTTTATTTGTGAAATTTGTGATGCTATTGCTTTATTTGTAACCATTATAAGCTGCAATAAACAAGTTAA
CAACAACAATTGCATTCATTTTATGTTTCAGGTTCAGGGGGAGATGTGGGAGGTTTTTTAAAGCAAGTAA
AACCTCTACAAATGTGGTACCTAGGCGAGACCCTGTCTCACAAAATAAAGTAAGCCCGGACTGAGTGCGG
AAAGGCGGGCCTGGCGGGTCTGGTCTCCCCATGCGGGCCACCAGAGGCCCTGCAGCCTTCAGTCGCTTGA
AGGGGTAATGGCGCTTCCACTCACAAACATGGCGGACAGAGCGTGTGAACGAGATGAACAGCCCCTCAAA
AATATGGCCGCCGAGGCTGGACGGCCGTGCCCCAGCAGCACCGCCTCCGCGCCCCACGTGATCTCTCGCC
GGGCACAGCGCTGACCGCGGAGGTCCAACCGGAAGAATGTCCGGATTGGACATTCGGAAGAGGGCCCGCC
TTCCCTGGGGAATCTCTGCGCACGCGCAGAACGCTTCGACCAATGAAAACACAGGAAGCCGTCCGCGCAA
CCGCGTTGCGTCACTTCTGCCGCCCCTGTTTCAAGGTATATAGCCGTAGACGGAACTTCGCCTTTCTCTC
GGCCTTAGCGCCATTTTTTTGGGTGAGTGTTTTTTGGTTCCTGCGTTGGGATTCCGTGTACAATCCATAG
ACATCTGACCTCGGCACTTAGCATCATCACAGCAAACTAACTGTAGCCTTTCTCTCTTTCCCTGTAGAAA
CCTCTGCACCTGAGGCCACCATGTCTAGACTGGACAAGAGCAAAGTCATAAACGGCGCTCTGGAATTACT
CAATGGAGTCGGTATCGAAGGCCTGACGACAAGGAAACTCGCTCAAAAGCTGGGAGTTGAGCAGCCTACC
CTGTACTGGCACGTGAAGAACAAGCGGGCCCTGCTCGATGCCCTGCCAATCGAGATGCTGGACAGGCATC
ATACCCACTTCTGCCCCCTGGAAGGCGAGTCATGGCAAGACTTTCTGCGGAACAACGCCAAGTCATTCCG
CTGTGCTCTCCTCTCACATCGCGACGGGGCTAAAGTGCATCTCGGCACCCGCCCAACAGAGAAACAGTAC
GAAACCCTGGAAAATCAGCTCGCGTTCCTGTGTCAGCAAGGCTTCTCCCTGGAGAACGCACTGTACGCTC
TGTCCGCCGTGGGCCACTTTACACTGGGCTGCGTATTGGAGGAACAGGAGCATCAAGTAGCAAAAGAGGA
AAGAGAGACACCTACCACCGATTCTATGCCCCCACTTCTGAGACAAGCAATTGAGCTGTTCGACCGGCAG
GGAGCCGAACCTGCCTTCCTTTTCGGCCTGGAACTAATCATATGTGGCCTGGAGAAACAGCTAAAGTGCG
AAAGCGGCGGGCCGGCCGACGCCCTTGACGATTTTGACTTAGACATGCTCCCAGCCGATGCCCTTGACGA
CTTTGACCTTGATATGCTGCCTGCTGACGCTCTTGACGATTTTGACCTTGACATGCTCCCCGGGTCCGGC
GCTACTAACTTCAGCCTGCTGAAGCAGGCTGGTGACGTCGAGGAGAATCCTGGTCCCATGGCCATGCCTT
TGTCTCAAGAAGAATCCACCCTCATTGAAAGAGCAACGGCTACAATCAACAGCATCCCCATCTCTGAAGA
CTACAGCGTCGCCAGCGCAGCTCTCTCTAGCGACGGCCGCATCTTCACTGGTGTCAATGTATATCATTTT
ACTGGGGGACCTTGTGCAGAACTCGTGGTGCTGGGCACTGCTGCTGCTGCGGCAGCTGGCAACCTGACTT
GTATCGTCGCGATCGGAAATGAGAACAGGGGCATCTTGAGCCCCTGCGGACGGTGCCGACAGGTGCTTCT
CGATCTGCATCCTGGGATCAAAGCCATAGTGAAGGACAGTGATGGACAGCCGACGGCAGTTGGGATTCGT
GAATTGCTGCCCTCTGGTTATGTGTGGGAGGGCTAATTCGAAGGCCTGTCGTGAAGCTTGGGGATCAATT
CTCTAGAGCTCGCTGATCAGCCTCGACTGTGCCTTCTAGTTGCCAGCCATCTGTTGTTTGCCCCTCCCCC
GTGCCTTCCTTGACCCTGGAAGGTGCCACTCCCACTGTCCTTTCCTAATAAAATGAGGAAATTGCATCGC
ATTGTCTGAGTAGGTGTCATTCTATTCTGGGGGGTGGGGTGGGGCAGGACAGCAAGGGGGAGGATTGGGA
AGACAATAGCAGGCATGCTGGGGATGCGGTGGGCTCTATGGCTTCTGAGGCGGAAAGAACCAGCTGGGCC
TACTAGCTACTCGGGACCCCTTACCGAAACATCGCCGCATTCTGCAGAGGAGTCGAGTGTATGTAAACTT
CTGACCCACTGGGAATGTGATGAAAGAAATAAAAGCTGAAATGAATCATTCTCTCTACTATTATTCTGAT
ATTTCACATTCTTAAAATAAAGTGGTGATCCTAACTGACCTAAGACAGGGAATTTTTACTAGGATTAAAT
GTCAGGAATTGTGAAAAAGTGAGTTTAAATGTATTTGGCTAAGGTGTATGTAAACTTCCGACTTCAACTG
TATAGGGATCCGCTTCCTCGCTCACTGACTCGCTGCGCTCGGTCGTTCGGCTGCGGCGAGCGGTATCAGC
TCACTCAAAGGCGGTAATACGGTTATCCACAGAATCAGGGGATAACGCAGGAAAGAACATGTGAGCAAAA
GGCCAGCAAAAGGCCAGGAACCGTAAAAAGGCCGCGTTGCTGGCGTTTTTCCATAGGCTCCGCCCCCCTG
ACGAGCATCACAAAAATCGACGCTCAAGTCAGAGGTGGCGAAACCCGACAGGACTATAAAGATACCAGGC
GTTTCCCCCTGGAAGCTCCCTCGTGCGCTCTCCTGTTCCGACCCTGCCGCTTACCGGATACCTGTCCGCC
TTTCTCCCTTCGGGAAGCGTGGCGCTTTCTCATAGCTCACGCTGTAGGTATCTCAGTTCGGTGTAGGTCG
TTCGCTCCAAGCTGGGCTGTGTGCACGAACCCCCCGTTCAGCCCGACCGCTGCGCCTTATCCGGTAACTA
TCGTCTTGAGTCCAACCCGGTAAGACACGACTTATCGCCACTGGCAGCAGCCACTGGTAACAGGATTAGC
AGAGCGAGGTATGTAGGCGGTGCTACAGAGTTCTTGAAGTGGTGGCCTAACTACGGCTACACTAGAAGAA
CAGTATTTGGTATCTGCGCTCTGCTGAAGCCAGTTACCTTCGGAAAAAGAGTTGGTAGCTCTTGATCCGG
CAAACAAACCACCGCTGGTAGCGGTGGTTTTTTTGTTTGCAAGCAGCAGATTACGCGCAGAAAAAAAGGA
TCTCAAGAAGATCCTTTGATCTTTTCTACGGGGTCTGACGCTCAGTGGAACGAAAACTCACGTTAAGGGA
TTTTGGTCATGAGATTATCAAAAAGGATCTTCACCTAGATCCTTTTAAATTAAAAATGAAGTTTTAAATC
AATCTAAAGTATATATGAGTAAACTTGGTCTGACAGTTACCAATGCTTAATCAGTGAGGCACCTATCTCA
GCGATCTGTCTATTTCGTTCATCCATAGTTGCCTGACTCCCCGTCGTGTAGATAACTACGATACGGGAGG
GCTTACCATCTGGCCCCAGTGCTGCAATGATACCGCGAGACCCACGCTCACCGGCTCCAGATTTATCAGC
AATAAACCAGCCAGCCGGAAGGGCCGAGCGCAGAAGTGGTCCTGCAACTTTATCCGCCTCCATCCAGTCT
ATTAATTGTTGCCGGGAAGCTAGAGTAAGTAGTTCGCCAGTTAATAGTTTGCGCAACGTTGTTGCCATTG
CTACAGGCATCGTGGTGTCACGCTCGTCGTTTGGTATGGCTTCATTCAGCTCCGGTTCCCAACGATCAAG
GCGAGTTACATGATCCCCCATGTTGTGCAAAAAAGCGGTTAGCTCCTTCGGTCCTCCGATCGTTGTCAGA
AGTAAGTTGGCCGCAGTGTTATCACTCATGGTTATGGCAGCACTGCATAATTCTCTTACTGTCATGCCAT
CCGTAAGATGCTTTTCTGTGACTGGTGAGTACTCAACCAAGTCATTCTGAGAATAGTGTATGCGGCGACC
GAGTTGCTCTTGCCCGGCGTCAATACGGGATAATACCGCGCCACATAGCAGAACTTTAAAAGTGCTCATC
ATTGGAAAACGTTCTTCGGGGCGAAAACTCTCAAGGATCTTACCGCTGTTGAGATCCAGTTCGATGTAAC
CCACTCGTGCACCCAACTGATCTTCAGCATCTTTTACTTTCACCAGCGTTTCTGGGTGAGCAAAAACAGG
AAGGCAAAATGCCGCAAAAAAGGGAATAAGGGCGACACGGAAATGTTGAATACTCATACTCTTCCTTTTT
CAATATTATTGAAGCATTTATCAGGGTTATTGTCTCATGAGCGGATACATATTTGAATGTATTTAGAAAA
ATAAACAAATAGGGGTTCCGCGCACATTTCCCCGAAAAGTGCCACCTGATGCGGTGTGAAATACCGCACA
GATGCGTAAGGAGAAAATACCGCATCAGGAAATTGTAAGCGTTAATATTTTGTTAAAATT
